>Addgene plasmid #193741 | pTP-AAV-ChATen-mCherry | addgene full sequence | sequence record 450307 | Addgene NGS Result
CTTCCGCTTCCTCGCTCACTGACTCGCTGCGCTCGGTCGTTCGGCTGCGGCGAGCGGTATCAGCTCACTC
AAAGGCGGTAATACGGTTATCCACAGAATCAGGGGATAACGCAGGAAAGAACATGTGAGCAAAAGGCCAG
CAAAAGGCCAGGAACCGTAAAAAGGCCGCGTTGCTGGCGTTTTTCCATAGGCTCCGCCCCCCTGACGAGC
ATCACAAAAATCGACGCTCAAGTCAGAGGTGGCGAAACCCGACAGGACTATAAAGATACCAGGCGTTTCC
CCCTGGAAGCTCCCTCGTGCGCTCTCCTGTTCCGACCCTGCCGCTTACCGGATACCTGTCCGCCTTTCTC
CCTTCGGGAAGCGTGGCGCTTTCTCATAGCTCACGCTGTAGGTATCTCAGTTCGGTGTAGGTCGTTCGCT
CCAAGCTGGGCTGTGTGCACGAACCCCCCGTTCAGCCCGACCGCTGCGCCTTATCCGGTAACTATCGTCT
TGAGTCCAACCCGGTAAGACACGACTTATCGCCACTGGCAGCAGCCACTGGTAACAGGATTAGCAGAGCG
AGGTATGTAGGCGGTGCTACAGAGTTCTTGAAGTGGTGGCCTAACTACGGCTACACTAGAAGAACAGTAT
TTGGTATCTGCGCTCTGCTGAAGCCAGTTACCTTCGGAAAAAGAGTTGGTAGCTCTTGATCCGGCAAACA
AACCACCGCTGGTAGCGGTGGTTTTTTTGTTTGCAAGCAGCAGATTACGCGCAGAAAAAAAGGATCTCAA
GAAGATCCTTTGATCTTTTCTACGGGGTCTGACGCTCAGTGGAACGAAAACTCACGTTAAGGGATTTTGG
TCATGAGATTATCAAAAAGGATCTTCACCTAGATCCTTTTAAATTAAAAATGAAGTTTTAAATCAATCTA
AAGTATATATGAGTAAACTTGGTCTGACAGTTACCAATGCTTAATCAGTGAGGCACCTATCTCAGCGATC
TGTCTATTTCGTTCATCCATAGTTGCCTGACTCCCCGTCGTGTAGATAACTACGATACGGGAGGGCTTAC
CATCTGGCCCCAGTGCTGCAATGATACCGCGAGACCCACGCTCACCGGCTCCAGATTTATCAGCAATAAA
CCAGCCAGCCGGAAGGGCCGAGCGCAGAAGTGGTCCTGCAACTTTATCCGCCTCCATCCAGTCTATTAAT
TGTTGCCGGGAAGCTAGAGTAAGTAGTTCGCCAGTTAATAGTTTGCGCAACGTTGTTGCCATTGCTACAG
GCATCGTGGTGTCACGCTCGTCGTTTGGTATGGCTTCATTCAGCTCCGGTTCCCAACGATCAAGGCGAGT
TACATGATCCCCCATGTTGTGCAAAAAAGCGGTTAGCTCCTTCGGTCCTCCGATCGTTGTCAGAAGTAAG
TTGGCCGCAGTGTTATCACTCATGGTTATGGCAGCACTGCATAATTCTCTTACTGTCATGCCATCCGTAA
GATGCTTTTCTGTGACTGGTGAGTACTCAACCAAGTCATTCTGAGAATAGTGTATGCGGCGACCGAGTTG
CTCTTGCCCGGCGTCAATACGGGATAATACCGCGCCACATAGCAGAACTTTAAAAGTGCTCATCATTGGA
AAACGTTCTTCGGGGCGAAAACTCTCAAGGATCTTACCGCTGTTGAGATCCAGTTCGATGTAACCCACTC
GTGCACCCAACTGATCTTCAGCATCTTTTACTTTCACCAGCGTTTCTGGGTGAGCAAAAACAGGAAGGCA
AAATGCCGCAAAAAAGGGAATAAGGGCGACACGGAAATGTTGAATACTCATACTCTTCCTTTTTCAATAT
TATTGAAGCATTTATCAGGGTTATTGTCTCATGAGCGGATACATATTTGAATGTATTTAGAAAAATAAAC
AAATAGGGGTTCCGCGCACATTTCCCCGAAAAGTGCCACCTAAATTGTAAGCGTTAATATTTTGTTAAAA
TTCGCGTTAAATTTTTGTTAAATCAGCTCATTTTTTAACCAATAGGCCGAAATCGGCAAAATCCCTTATA
AATCAAAAGAATAGACCGAGATAGGGT
[37 nt withheld, positions 2058-2094]
AAAGAACGTGGACTCCAACGTCAAAGG
[49 nt withheld, positions 2122-2170]
T
[91 nt withheld, positions 2172-2262]
G
[124 nt withheld, positions 2264-2387]
CCCATTCGCCATTCAGGCTGCGCAACTGTTGGGAAGGGCGATCGGTGCGGGCCTCTTCGCTATTACGCCA
GCTGCGCGCTCGCTCGCTCACTGAGGCCGCCCGGGCAAAGCCCGGGCGTCGGGCGACCTTTGGTCGCCCG
GCCTCAGTGAGCGAGCGAGCGCGCAGAGAGGGAGTGGCCAACTCCATCACTAGGGGTTCCTTGTAGTTAA
TGATTAACCCGCCATGCTACTTATCTACGTAGCCATGCTCTAGGAAGAGTAGGTACCCAGTGAGCTTCAT
TATCACCTAACAGCTTCAGAGTGGGTGGTGGGTTTTGGATGACAACCTTTCTTCTCATTTTATTCAGTGG
CCACACCGTGGCCTTAGTCTGATAAACCAAAAACCTGCTCCATTATGAATCAGTGCTGTGGGGAGTGGGT
AGAGAGTGTGAAGTTCTGGGGTGGGGGAGTCTGGAGAGAGGGTGGGAGCAGCCATTCTGCAGCAGTGCCT
TCTTGGGGTCATGGGTCTGTAGGTGCTGCTGTGGAGGGAGAGATCAGCCTATTCTGGCTTCATTTCTGAG
CTGCAAACTGCCTGGGTGTCTGGAGAAGCAGGTTGGCGTGGTGGTTAGCAGTGCGTGGGCGGGGTTGCCC
GCTCTTGATTTATGATTTCTTTGTCTCTGTGGAAGCACTTAAGTGCAGGCTTTAGTTCCAATGACACTCA
GGAGCCTCTGGATTCCAGCACTGGGGATGGGGGTGGGGTAGAACGTTCTCAGGCCTCACCAACCCCTCCC
CTGTGTGCTGCCTTTGGGAGAGTCCCAAGGCTTCAGCATTACTTAATTAATTAGGCCTCTACTGCTACAT
AGGCTCAGATTCAAAAGAACAGAGTGGCCCACGTCAGCCATTCCCGGAAAAGTCTGATGGCTGGAAGCCA
GAGGACTATGTGTCTGCCTTGCTGCCCTTGGCCAGCCCATCCTGAATGCCCAGACTCGGACAATGGAGTA
GGTACAGAAGGGTAAAGACAGTGTCTTCTGTACCAGTAAGTGGGCCCTGATCTGCTCTCTACAGCTTCCA
GAGAAAGGGCCTGGCCAATGAGCGGCCTTTTGAGTAGCAGATACCTCACATGCATTCTGATAGAAAGCCT
GGCCCCAGATCACTGTGACTTTAGCCCTCAGGTTTCTTTTGCACTTCAATTCAATGACTTCTTGAGGTTC
ATTTCCCTCTCCAAGATTTGCCACAGACCAGTGGTTCTCAACCTGTGGGTCACACCTCCTTTGGGGAAAT
TGAATGAACCGGTCTAGAGGGTATATAATGGAAGCTCGACTTCCAGGTAAGTATCAAGGTTACAAGACAG
GTTTAAGGAGACCAATAGAAACTGGGCTTGTCGAGACAGAGAAGACTCTTGCGTTTCTGATAGGCACCTA
TTGGTCTTACTGACATCCACTTTGCCTTTCTCTCCACAGGGCAAAGAATTGGATCCGCCACCATGGTGAG
CAAGGGCGAGGAGGACAACATGGCCATCATCAAGGAGTTCATGCGCTTCAAGGTGCACATGGAGGGCTCC
GTGAACGGCCACGAGTTCGAGATCGAGGGCGAGGGCGAGGGCCGCCCCTACGAGGGCACCCAGACCGCCA
AGCTGAAGGTGACCAAGGGCGGCCCCCTGCCCTTCGCCTGGGACATCCTGTCCCCTCAGTTCATGTACGG
CTCCAAGGCCTACGTGAAGCACCCCGCCGACATCCCCGACTACTTGAAGCTGTCCTTCCCCGAGGGCTTC
AAGTGGGAGCGCGTGATGAACTTCGAGGACGGCGGCGTGGTGACCGTGACCCAGGACTCCTCCCTGCAGG
ACGGCGAGTTCATCTACAAGGTGAAGCTGCGCGGCACCAACTTCCCCTCCGACGGCCCCGTAATGCAGAA
GAAGACCATGGGCTGGGAGGCCTCCTCCGAGCGGATGTACCCCGAGGACGGCGCCCTGAAGGGCGAGATC
AAGCAGAGGCTGAAGCTGAAGGACGGCGGCCACTACGACGCCGAGGTCAAGACCACCTACAAGGCCAAGA
AGCCCGTGCAGCTGCCCGGCGCCTACAACGTCAACATCAAGCTGGACATCCCCTCCCACAACGAGGACTA
CACCATCGTGGAACAGTACGAGCGCGCCGAGGGCCGCCACTCCACCGGCGGCATGGACGAGCTGTACAAG
TAAGAATTCGATATCAAGCTTATCGATAATCAACCTCTGGATTACAAAATTTGTGAAAGATTGACTGGTA
TTCTTAACTATGTTGCTCCTTTTACGCTATGTGGATACGCTGCTTTAATGCCTTTGTATCATGCTATTGC
TTCCCGTATGGCTTTCATTTTCTCCTCCTTGTATAAATCCTGGTTGCTGTCTCTTTATGAGGAGTTGTGG
CCCGTTGTCAGGCAACGTGGCGTGGTGTGCACTGTGTTTGCTGACGCAACCCCCACTGGTTGGGGCATTG
CCACCACCTGTCAGCTCCTTTCCGGGACTTTCGCTTTCCCCCTCCCTATTGCCACGGCGGAACTCATCGC
CGCCTGCCTTGCCCGCTGCTGGACAGGGGCTCGGCTGTTGGGCACTGACAATTCCGTGGTGTTGTCGGGG
AAATCATCGTCCTTTCCTTGGCTGCTCGCCTGTGTTGCCACCTGGATTCTGCGCGGGACGTCCTTCTGCT
ACGTCCCTTCGGCCCTCAATCCAGCGGACCTTCCTTCCCGCGGCCTGCTGCCGGCTCTGCGGCCTCTTCC
GCGTCTTCGCCTTCGCCCTCAGACGAGTCGGATCTCCCTTTGGGCCGCCTCCCCGCATCGATACCGTCGA
CCCGGGCGGCCGCTTCGAGCAGACATGATAAGATACATTGATGAGTTTGGACAAACCACAACTAGAATGC
AGTGAAAAAAATGCTTTATTTGTGAAATTTGTGATGCTATTGCTTTATTTGTAACCATTATAAGCTGCAA
TAAACAAGTTAACAACAACAATTGCATTCATTTTATGTTTCAGGTTCAGGGGGAGATGTGGGAGGTTTTT
TAAAGCAAGTAAAACCTCTACAAATGTGGTAAAATCGATAAGGATCTTCCTAGAGCATGGCTACGTAGAT
AAGTAGCATGGCGGGTTAATCATTAACTACAAGGAACCCCTAGTGATGGAGTTGGCCACTCCCTCTCTGC
GCGCTCGCTCGCTCACTGAGGCCGGGCGACCAAAGGTCGCCCGACGCCCGGGCTTTGCCCGGGCGGCCTC
AGTGAGCGAGCGAGCGCGCAGCTGCATTAATGAATCGGCCAACGCGCGGGGAGAGGCGGTTTGCGTATTG
GGCGCT
Features (pLannotate 1.2.2; 15 found; start..end, strand, type, name):
    182..770     -  rep_origin     ori: high-copy-number ColE1/pMB1/pBR322/pUC origin of replication
    941..1801    -  CDS            AmpR: β-lactamase; bla; confers resistance to ampicillin, carbenicillin, and related antibiotics
   1802..1906    -  promoter       AmpR promoter: bla
   1959..2387    -  rep_origin     f1 ori (sequence partly withheld): f1 bacteriophage origin of replication; arrow indicates direction of (+) strand synthesis
   2392..2461    -  CDS            lacZα (fragment): LacZα fragment of β-galactosidase; lacZ fragment
   2456..2588    -  repeat_region  AAV2 ITR (fragment): inverted terminal repeat of adeno-associated virus serotype 2 inverted
   3662..3693    +  promoter       minP: minimal TATA-box promoter with low basal activity
   3694..3826    +  intron         chimeric intron: chimera between introns from human β-globin and immunoglobulin heavy chain genes
   3850..4557    +  CDS            mCherry: mCherry is a basic (constitutively fluorescent) red fluorescent protein published in 2004, derived from Discosoma sp.. It is reported to be a very rapidly-maturing monomer with low acid sensitivity.
   4561..4585    +  misc_feature   MCS (fragment): pBluescript multiple cloning site
   4585..5173    +  misc_feature   WPRE: woodchuck hepatitis virus posttranscriptional regulatory element
   5216..5337    -  polyA_signal   SV40 poly(A) signal: SV40 polyadenylation signal
   5360..5428    -  CDS            large T antigen (fragment): large T antigen from SV40 (simian virus 40)
   5499..5632    +  repeat_region  AAV2 ITR: inverted terminal repeat of adeno-associated virus serotype 2 inverted
   5626..5682    -  CDS            lacI (fragment): lac repressor; lacI; The lac repressor binds to the lac operator to inhibit transcription in E. coli. This inhibition can be relieved by adding lactose or isopropyl-β-D-thiogalactopyranoside (IPTG).
