[The description below was written by a language model from this plasmid's Addgene catalogue record and pLannotate feature annotations shown in this document.]
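Description:
pTP-AAV-ChATen-mCherry is a 5.7 kb AAV transfer plasmid for producing recombinant adeno-associated virus that labels skeletal motor neurons in the mouse spinal cord. It is built on an existing AAV backbone and propagates in E. coli through a high-copy ColE1/pUC-type origin with ampicillin selection (β-lactamase under its own promoter). An f1 phage origin and short lacZα and lacI remnants are carried over from the parental cloning vector. Two AAV2 inverted terminal repeats, one annotated only as a fragment, flank the expression cassette and provide the cis signals needed for replication and packaging of the intervening DNA into AAV capsids. The recommended recombination-deficient growth strain is consistent with the usual need to keep ITRs stable.

The roughly 1.9 kb insert, assembled by Gibson cloning, places a 1000 bp mouse ChAT (choline acetyltransferase) enhancer upstream of a 32 bp minimal TATA-box promoter. The enhancer is not called by the automated annotation, but the unannotated stretch between the left ITR and minP is consistent with it. Because the minimal promoter has low basal activity, transcription depends on the enhancer, which confers cell-type specificity. A chimeric β-globin/immunoglobulin intron follows to aid transcript processing, then the mCherry red fluorescent protein coding sequence, a WPRE to enhance post-transcriptional expression, and an SV40 polyadenylation signal.

The depositor notes that mCherry can be replaced with a gene of interest for AAV delivery to spinal skeletal motor neurons. Specificity has not been characterized outside the mouse spinal cord.
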