Addgene plasmid #193741: pTP-AAV-ChATen-mCherry
Purpose: This AAV vector contains a ChAT enhancer that drives mCherry expression in spinal cord skeletal motor neurons. Specificity of vector not characterized outside the mouse spinal cord.
Depositing lab: Hynek Wichterle. Depositing organization: Columbia University.
Backbone
  Vector backbone: AAV from Addgene Plasmid #37825
  Backbone size w/o insert (bp): 3777
  Total vector size (bp): 5683
  Vector type: Mammalian Expression, Mouse Targeting, AAV
Growth in bacteria
  Bacterial resistance: Ampicillin, 100 μg/mL
  Growth temperature: 37°C
  Growth strain: NEB Stable
  Copy number: Unknown
Gene/Insert
  Gene/Insert name: ChAT enhancer, mini promoter, synthetic intron, mCherry
  Species: M. musculus (mouse), Synthetic; Mouse
  Insert size (bp): 1906
  Promoter: 1000 bp ChAT enhancer with a 32 bp minimal promoter
  Cloning method: Gibson Cloning
  Sequencing primers: 5′ acgtagccatgctctaggaag; 3′ catagcgtaaaaggagcaaca
Terms and licenses: Academic/Nonprofit Terms; Industry Terms: Not Available to Industry
Depositor comments: By replacing mCherry with gene of interest, this vector can be used for AAV-based delivery specifically into skeletal motor neurons in the spinal cord. The specificity of expression has not been characterized outside the spinal cord.
How to cite: pTP-AAV-ChATen-mCherry was a gift from Hynek Wichterle (Addgene plasmid # 193741 ; http://n2t.net/addgene:193741 ; RRID:Addgene_193741)
